>Addgene plasmid #158147 | pRS416-Aga1p-FAPB2.3.6 | addgene full sequence | sequence record 319622 | Addgene NGS Result
TTTTTCTTTAATTTCTTTTTTTACTTTCTATTTTTAATTTATATATTTATATTAAAAAATTTAAATTATA
ATTATTTTTATAGCACGTGATGAAAAGGACCCAGGTGGCACTTTTCGGGGAAATGTGCGCGGAACCCCTA
TTTGTTTATTTTTCTAAATACATTCAAATATGTATCCGCTCATGAGACAATAACCCTGATAAATGCTTCA
ATAATATTGAAAAAGGAAGAGTATGAGTATTCAACATTTCCGTGTCGCCCTTATTCCCTTTTTTGCGGCA
TTTTGCCTTCCTGTTTTTGCTCACCCAGAAACGCTGGTGAAAGTAAAAGATGCTGAAGATCAGTTGGGTG
CACGAGTGGGTTACATCGAACTGGATCTCAACAGCGGTAAGATCCTTGAGAGTTTTCGCCCCGAAGAACG
TTTTCCAATGATGAGCACTTTTAAAGTTCTGCTATGTGGCGCGGTATTATCCCGTATTGACGCCGGGCAA
GAGCAACTCGGTCGCCGCATACACTATTCTCAGAATGACTTGGTTGAGTACTCACCAGTCACAGAAAAGC
ATCTTACGGATGGCATGACAGTAAGAGAATTATGCAGTGCTGCCATAACCATGAGTGATAACACTGCGGC
CAACTTACTTCTGACAACGATCGGAGGACCGAAGGAGCTAACCGCTTTTTTGCACAACATGGGGGATCAT
GTAACTCGCCTTGATCGTTGGGAACCGGAGCTGAATGAAGCCATACCAAACGACGAGCGTGACACCACGA
TGCCTGTAGCAATGGCAACAACGTTGCGCAAACTATTAACTGGCGAACTACTTACTCTAGCTTCCCGGCA
ACAATTAATAGACTGGATGGAGGCGGATAAAGTTGCAGGACCACTTCTGCGCTCGGCCCTTCCGGCTGGC
TGGTTTATTGCTGATAAATCTGGAGCCGGTGAGCGTGGGTCTCGCGGTATCATTGCAGCACTGGGGCCAG
ATGGTAAGCCCTCCCGTATCGTAGTTATCTACACGACGGGGAGTCAGGCAACTATGGATGAACGAAATAG
ACAGATCGCTGAGATAGGTGCCTCACTGATTAAGCATTGGTAACTGTCAGACCAAGTTTACTCATATATA
CTTTAGATTGATTTAAAACTTCATTTTTAATTTAAAAGGATCTAGGTGAAGATCCTTTTTGATAATCTCA
TGACCAAAATCCCTTAACGTGAGTTTTCGTTCCACTGAGCGTCAGACCCCGTAGAAAAGATCAAAGGATC
TTCTTGAGATCCTTTTTTTCTGCGCGTAATCTGCTGCTTGCAAACAAAAAAACCACCGCTACCAGCGGTG
GTTTGTTTGCCGGATCAAGAGCTACCAACTCTTTTTCCGAAGGTAACTGGCTTCAGCAGAGCGCAGATAC
CAAATACTGTTCTTCTAGTGTAGCCGTAGTTAGGCCACCACTTCAAGAACTCTGTAGCACCGCCTACATA
CCTCGCTCTGCTAATCCTGTTACCAGTGGCTGCTGCCAGTGGCGATAAGTCGTGTCTTACCGGGTTGGAC
TCAAGACGATAGTTACCGGATAAGGCGCAGCGGTCGGGCTGAACGGGGGGTTCGTGCACACAGCCCAGCT
TGGAGCGAACGACCTACACCGAACTGAGATACCTACAGCGTGAGCTATGAGAAAGCGCCACGCTTCCCGA
AGGGAGAAAGGCGGACAGGTATCCGGTAAGCGGCAGGGTCGGAACAGGAGAGCGCACGAGGGAGCTTCCA
GGGGGAAACGCCTGGTATCTTTATAGTCCTGTCGGGTTTCGCCACCTCTGACTTGAGCGTCGATTTTTGT
GATGCTCGTCAGGGGGGCGGAGCCTATGGAAAAACGCCAGCAACGCGGCCTTTTTACGGTTCCTGGCCTT
TTGCTGGCCTTTTGCTCACATGTTCTTTCCTGCGTTATCCCCTGATTCTGTGGATAACCGTATTACCGCC
TTTGAGTGAGCTGATACCGCTCGCCGCAGCCGAACGACCGAGCGCAGCGAGTCAGTGAGCGAGGAAGCGG
AAGAGCGCCCAATACGCAAACCGCCTCTCCCCGCGCGTTGGCCGATTCATTAATGCAGCTGGCACGACAG
GTTTCCCGACTGGAAAGCGGGCAGTGAGCGCAACGCAATTAATGTGAGTTAGCTCACTCATTAGGCACCC
CAGGCTTTACACTTTATGCTTCCGGCTCGTATGTTGTGTGGAATTGTGAGCGGATAACAATTTCACACAG
GAAACAGCTATGACCATGATTACGCCAAGCGCGCAATTAACCCTCACTAAAGGGAACAAAAGCTGGAGCT
CCACCGCGGTGGCGGCCGCTCTAGAGGTACCTTAACTGAAAATTACATTGCAAGCAACTGCCATGATGGC
GAAGACCAACTTTCCTAATGGCAAACGCGTTTGCGATCCACTGCCCATATATTGGCTAATTGTTACCATT
GATGAAGTTTGGTATTGTATGGAGATTGAAGTAGTGGAAACTTCTGTAGTGGTAACAGATGTTTGTAGAG
AAGAGGGAGCAGATGATGATGAGAGGAAAATAGAAGATACCGTCGGAGTCAATGATGAAGATTCAATAGT
CGATTCCACAGAGGTAGATGGTGTAGAGATAGATGTTGCGGAAAGTGATGATGTAGAGGCAGATATTGTA
GCAATAGCTGTGGAAGAAGTGGGTTGTAAAATCTCTGATGTTGAAGAAATTTGAAGTGTGGTAACTGGTG
ACTGTTCGACACTTAGTGATGATACAGAACTGAATAGCAAAATAGTACTGTCAGAGGATAATGTAGCAGA
CAAGGAGGAGGATGAAAGGACCGATGTCGATAATAAGTGTGATGATTGTTCTTGAGATTCTGAGTCAATG
CTTGATGTACTCGTGGCTTCACTTACACTAGTCGAAATGGTTGAGGTACCTGAAGATGTTACATGATACT
TACCGGTAGCGTGCTTATTGAAATCTTCATCCGAAGTTGTCATTGAACTTACCCAACTCTTTGTGGATGT
GGTCTGCTGTGTTACAGAACTTGATGAAGCTGTTTGCACGGAAGAATACGAGTGTGACGTTTCAGCACAT
GTGGAGCATGCATATGAGGATTCAACCGTTGAGGTGCTTACAGAAGTTGCGACGTTTTTAGTGGACATTT
TTATAGAAGATGTAATCAAACTTGTTGTCTGCGAGGGCATGCAAGACTCGTGAGTGCAGACTGTAGCGTC
TGTTGTAACCGTTTCATGCATACTGGTTAATGTGCTAGTCTCAGATTCAGAGCTATAAGGACACCATGTC
GTATACATTGTAGTGACTCCACTAACAGTGGTGAAATATGTAGACATGGAAAATGATGGGATAGTAGTAG
AAATTGAGGATTTGGTGATATATTCAGACGAACTTTGTGAACTAACAGTTGTTTCAACAGTTGAAGAAGT
CATAGAAGGAGTTGCAACATTTGACGAAGTCGAAGGGACGGAGTAAACAGGTGTGGATGGGCTGTATAAT
GACACAGACGTTGATGAAGATGCTATAGAGGAGCCAAGGGATGAAGTTGAATCAGTAAAAGTAGAGCTAA
TAGATGTTGAACTTGGAGAAGTGGAAGCCAAAGTTGGAGATGAAGAAGTCAAACTTGGGGATGTAGATGT
TGAATATGAAGAAGTGGAAGTGGAGCTTGCAGAAGTAGATTTAGAACTTGGAGATGTAGATGTTGAACTT
GATGAGGTAGATGTAGAGCTTGGAGATGTAGATGTCGAACTTGATGAGGTAGATGTAGAACTTTGGGATG
TAGATGTAGAACTTGAAGATGTGGATGTCAAACTTGAAGATGTGGATGTCGAACTTGGAGATGTAGATGT
CGAACTTGATGAGGTAGATGTCGAACTTGATGAGGTAGATGTCGAACTTGATGAGGTAGATGTAGAGCTT
GGAGATGTAGATGTAGAGCTTGGAGATGTAGATGTCGAACTTAGGGAGGTAGTAGTTGGATTGGACGATG
TTGTACTCGAAAGTGTAGAGGTGACAGGTGAGATTATAGAGGCACTTGATGGTTCAATGGCGCTGGATGA
TACCACGGTTGTAGTTCCTACTTCGGATAATGAGCTGATAGCGGTTGTGTGACAAGTAGGGCAAATATAT
GAAGTGAACTTGGAAGTCACAGATAAGGTGGTGGTTGGCAACGTCGATGACGAAGGACATGCCTCATGGG
AGCAGACTTCTGTAGATAATGTCAAAGTACTAAATCTGGATAGGGTAGTAGCGTACGATATTGAAGGACT
TATTTCGGCAGCAGATGAAGTGGATACCGTCAATGGACACCAAGTCGTATACAATGTCGTAGTGCCAGCT
TGAACGATAGTGGATGTGGAGACTAGCGCGGGTGAAACTGTAGTTGTAACAACCCCATTTGCATCGTTTG
TCTTGGTTATCGTCACTAGAATCGTTTCTGGATCAGATGCCAAGGCAATATTAGTTAATCCCAACAATAT
TGTGAACAGGTAGGTAAAATGAGCGAAAGATAATGTCATTTATATTGAATTTTCAAAAATTCTTACTTTT
TTTTTGGATGGACGCAAAGAAGTTTAATAATCATATTACATGGCATTACCACCATATACATATCCATATC
TAATCTTACTTATATGTTGTGGAAATGTAAAGAGCCCCATTATCTTAGCCTAAAAAAACCTTCTCTTTGG
AACTTTCAGTAATACGCTTAACTGCTCATTGCTATATTGAAGTACGGATTAGAAGCCGCCGAGCGGGTGA
CAGCCCTCCGAAGGAAGACTCTCCTCCGTGCGTCCTCGTCTTCACCGGTCGCGTTCCTGAAACGCAGATG
TGCCTCGCGCCGCACTGCTCCGAACAATAAAGATTCTACAATACTAGCTTTTATGGTTATGAAGAGGAAA
AATTGGCAGTAACCTGGCCCCACAAACCTTCAAATGAACGAATCAAATTAACAACCATAGGATGATAATG
CGATTAGTTTTTTAGCCTTATTTCTGGGGTAATTAATCAGCGAAGCGATGATTTTTGATCTATTAACAGA
TATATAAATGCAAAAACTGCATAACCACTTTAACTAATACTTTCAACATTTTCGGTTTGTATTACTTCTT
ATTCAAATGTAATAAAAGTATCAACAAAAAATTGTTAATATACCTCTATACTTTAACGTCAAGGAGAAAA
AACCCCGGATCGAATTCCCTACTTCATACATTTTCAATTAAGATGCAGTTACTTCGCTGTTTTTCAATAT
TTTCTGTTATTGCTTCAGTTTTAGCACAGGAACTGACAACTATATGCGAGCAAATCCCCTCACCAACTTT
AGAATCGACGCCGTACTCTTTGTCAACGACTACTATTTTGGCCAACGGGAAGGCAATGCAAGGAGTTTTT
GAATATTACAAATCAGTAACGTTTGTCAGTAATTGCGGTTCTCACCCCTCAACAACTAGCAAAGGCAGCC
CCATAAACACACAGTATGTTTTTAAGGACAATAGCTCGACGATTGAAGGTAGATACCCATACGACGTTCC
AGACTACGCTCTGCAGGCTAGTGGTGGAGGAGGCTCTGGTGGAGGCGGTAGCGGAGGCGGAGGGTCGGCT
AGCGATATCCAGATGACCCAGTCCCCGAGCTCCCTGTCCGCCTCTGTGAGCGATAGGGTCACCATCACCT
GCCGTGCCGGTCAGTACGGTTCTTCTTACGTAGCCTGGTATCAACAGAAACCAGGAAAAGCTCCGAAGCT
TCTGATTTACTCTGCATCCCACCTCTACTCTGGAGTCCCTTCTCGCTTCTCTGGTAGCCGTTCCGGGACG
GGTTTCACTCTGACCATCAGCAGTCTGCAGCCGGAAGACTTCGCAACTTATTACTGTCAGCAACCGGGTC
CGGCTCCGGGTCTGATCACGTTCGGACAGGGTACCAAGGTGGAGATCAAAGGTACCACTGCCGCTAGTGG
TAGTAGTGGTGGCAGTAGCAGTGGTGCCGAGGTTCGGCTGGTGGAGTCTGGCGGTGGCCTGGTGCAGCCA
GGGGGCTCACTCCGTTTGTCCTGTGCAGCTTCTGGCTTCAACATCTACTATGGTTCTTACATCCACTGGG
TGCGTCAGGCCCCGGGTAAGGGCCTGGAATGGGTTGCAGGTATTTCTCCTTACTACAACTCTACTTACTA
TGCCGATAGCGTCAAGGGCCGTTTCACTATAAGCGCAGACGCATCCAAAAACACAGCCTACCTACAAATG
AACAGCTTAAGAGCTGAGGACACTGCCGTCTATTATTGTGCTCGCGGTTACGCTTCTGGTGGTATGGACT
ACTGGGGTCAAGGAACCCTGGTCACCGTCTCCTCGGGATCCGAACAAAAGCTTATTTCTGAAGAGGACTT
GTAATAGCTCGAGATCTGATAACAACAGTGTAGATGTAACAAAATCGACTTTGTTCCCACTGTACTTTTA
GCTCGTACAAAATACAATATACTTTTCATTTCTCCGTAAACAACATGTTTTCCCATGTAATATCCTTTTC
TATTTTTCGTTCCGTTACCAACTTTACACATACTTTATATAGCTATTCACTTCTATACACTAAAAAACTA
AGACAATTTTAATTTTGCTGCCTGCCATATTTCAATTTGTTATAAATTCCTATAATTTATCCTATTAGTA
GCTAAAAAAAGATGAATGTGAATCGAATCCTAAGAGAATTGAGCTCCAATTCGGTCGACCTCGAGGGGGG
GCCCGGTACCCAATTCGCCCTATAGTGAGTCGTATTACGCGCGCTCACTGGCCGTCGTTTTACAACGTCG
TGACTGGGAAAACCCTGGCGTTACCCAACTTAATCGCCTTGCAGCACATCCCCCTTTCGCCAGCTGGCGT
AATAGCGAAGAGGCCCGCACCGATCGCCCTTCCCAACAGTTGCGCAGCCTGAATGGCGAATGG
[124 nt withheld, positions 6924-7047]
C
[91 nt withheld, positions 7049-7139]
A
[49 nt withheld, positions 7141-7189]
CCTTTGACGTTGGAGTCCACGTTCTTT
[37 nt withheld, positions 7217-7253]
ACCCTATCTCGGTCTATTCTTTTGATTTATAAGGGATTTTGCCGATTTCGGCCTATTGGTTAAAAAATGA
GCTGATTTAACAAAAATTTAACGCGAATTTTAACAAAATATTAACGCTTACAATTTCCTGATGCGGTATT
TTCTCCTTACGCATCTGTGCGGTATTTCACACCGCATAGGGTAATAACTGATATAATTAAATTGAAGCTC
TAATTTGTGAGTTTAGTATACATGCATTTACTTATAATACAGTTTTTTAGTTTTGCTGGCCGCATCTTCT
CAAATATGCTTCCCAGCCTGCTTTTCTGTAACGTTCACCCTCTACCTTAGCATCCCTTCCCTTTGCAAAT
AGTCCTCTTCCAACAATAATAATGTCAGATCCTGTAGAGACCACATCATCCACGGTTCTATACTGTTGAC
CCAATGCGTCTCCCTTGTCATCTAAACCCACACCGGGTGTCATAATCAACCAATCGTAACCTTCATCTCT
TCCACCCATGTCTCTTTGAGCAATAAAGCCGATAACAAAATCTTTGTCGCTCTTCGCAATGTCAACAGTA
CCCTTAGTATATTCTCCAGTAGATAGGGAGCCCTTGCATGACAATTCTGCTAACATCAAAAGGCCTCTAG
GTTCCTTTGTTACTTCTTCTGCCGCCTGCTTCAAACCGCTAACAATACCTGGGCCCACCACACCGTGTGC
ATTCGTAATGTCTGCCCATTCTGCTATTCTGTATACACCCGCAGAGTACTGCAATTTGACTGTATTACCA
ATGTCAGCAAATTTTCTGTCTTCGAAGAGTAAAAAATTGTACTTGGCGGATAATGCCTTTAGCGGCTTAA
CTGTGCCCTCCATGGAAAAATCAGTCAAGATATCCACATGTGTTTTTAGTAAACAAATTTTGGGACCTAA
TGCTTCAACTAACTCCAGTAATTCCTTGGTGGTACGAACATCCAATGAAGCACACAAGTTTGTTTGCTTT
TCGTGCATGATATTAAATAGCTTGGCAGCAACAGGACTAGGATGAGTAGCAGCACGTTCCTTATATGTAG
CTTTCGACATGATTTATCTTCGTTTCCTGCAGGTTTTTGTTCTGTGCAGTTGGGTTAAGAATACTGGGCA
ATTTCATGTTTCTTCAACACTACATATGCGTATATATACCAATCTAAGTCTGTGCTCCTTCCTTCGTTCT
TCCTTCTGTTCGGAGATTACCGAATCAAAAAAATTTCAAGGAAACCGAAATCAAAAAAAAGAATAAAAAA
AAAATGATGAATTGAAAAGGTGGTATGGTGCACTCTCAGTACAATCTGCTCTGATGCCGCATAGTTAAGC
CAGCCCCGACACCCGCCAACACCCGCTGACGCGCCCTGACGGGCTTGTCTGCTCCCGGCATCCGCTTACA
GACAAGCTGTGACCGTCTCCGGGAGCTGCATGTGTCAGAGGTTTTCACCGTCATCACCGAAACGCGCGAG
ACGAAAGGGCCTCGTGATACGCCTATTTTTATAGGTTAATGTCATGATAATAATGGTTTCTTAGACGGAT
CGCTTGCCTGTAACTTACACGCGCCTCGTATCTTTTAATGATGGAATAATTTGGGAATTTACTCTGTGTT
TATTTATTTTTATGTTTTGTATTTGGATTTTAGAAAGTAAATAAAGAAGGTAGAAGAGTTACGGAATGAA
GAAAAAAAAATAAACAAAGGTTTAAAAAATTTCAACAAAAAGCGTACTTTACATATATATTTATTAGACA
AGAAAAGCAGATTAAATAGATATACATTCGATTAACGATAAGTAAAATGTAAAATCACAGGATTTTCGTG
TGTGGTCTTCTACACAGACAAGATGAAACAATTCGGCATTAATACCTGAGAGCAGGAAGAGCAAGATAAA
AGGTAGTATTTGTTGGCGATCCCCCTAGAGTCTTTTACATCTTCGGAAAACAAAAACTAT
Features (pLannotate 1.2.2; 25 found; start..end, strand, type, name):
    128..232     +  promoter       AmpR promoter: bla
    233..1093    +  CDS            AmpR: β-lactamase; bla; confers resistance to ampicillin, carbenicillin, and related antibiotics
   1264..1852    +  rep_origin     ori: high-copy-number ColE1/pMB1/pBR322/pUC origin of replication
   2035..2127    +  CDS            lacI (fragment): lac repressor; lacI; The lac repressor binds to the lac operator to inhibit transcription in E. coli. This inhibition can be relieved by adding lactose or isopropyl-β-D-thiogalactopyranoside (IPTG).
   2140..2161    +  protein_bind   CAP binding site: CAP binding activates transcription in the presence of cAMP. E. coli catabolite activator protein
   2176..2206    +  promoter       lac promoter: promoter for the E. coli lac operon
   2214..2230    +  protein_bind   lac operator: The lac repressor binds to the lac operator to inhibit transcription in E. coli. This inhibition can be relieved by adding lactose or isopropyl-β-D-thiogalactopyranoside (IPTG). lac repressor encoded by lacI
   2275..2293    +  promoter       T3 promoter: promoter for bacteriophage T3 RNA polymerase
   2306..2335    +  misc_feature   MCS (fragment): pBluescript multiple cloning site
   2345..4519    -  CDS            AGA1: AGA1_YEAST - Experimental evidence at protein level: Swiss-Prot protein existence level 1. Cell wall anchoring subunit of the a-agglutinin heterodimer. S.cerevisiae a and alpha cells express the complementary cell surface glycoproteins a-agglutinin and alpha-agglutinin, respectively, which interact with one another to promote cellular aggregation during mating. From Saccharomyces cerevisiae (strain ATCC 204508 / S288c) (Baker's yeast).
   4735..5176    +  promoter       GAL1 promoter: S. cerevisiae GAL1; inducible promoter, regulated by Gal4
   5223..5483    +  CDS            AGA2: AGA2_YEAST - Experimental evidence at protein level: Swiss-Prot protein existence level 1. Receptor binding subunit of the a-agglutinin heterodimer. S.cerevisiae a and alpha cells express the complementary cell surface glycoproteins a-agglutinin and alpha-agglutinin, respectively, which interact with one another to promote cellular aggregation during mating. From Saccharomyces cerevisiae (strain ATCC 204508 / S288c) (Baker's yeast).
   5604..5930    +  CDS            KV5AK_MOUSE: Experimental evidence at protein level: Swiss-Prot protein existence level 1. From Mus musculus (Mouse).
   5979..6335    +  CDS            HVM38_MOUSE: Experimental evidence at protein level: Swiss-Prot protein existence level 1. From Mus musculus (Mouse).
   6345..6371    +  CDS            Myc (fragment): Myc (human c-Myc proto-oncogene) epitope tag
   6704..6730    +  misc_feature   MCS (fragment): pBluescript multiple cloning site
   6739..6757    -  promoter       T7 promoter: promoter for bacteriophage T7 RNA polymerase
   6765..6920    +  CDS            lacZα (fragment): LacZα fragment of β-galactosidase; lacZ fragment
   6924..7352    +  rep_origin     f1 ori (sequence partly withheld): f1 bacteriophage origin of replication; arrow indicates direction of (+) strand synthesis
   7380..7431    -  misc_feature   bom (fragment): basis of mobility region from pBR322
   7510..8313    -  CDS            URA3: orotidine-5'-phosphate decarboxylase, required for uracil biosynthesis; S. cerevisiae URA3; yeast auxotrophic marker, counterselectable with 5-fluoroorotic acid (5-FOA)
   8314..8529    -  promoter       URA3 promoter: S. cerevisiae URA3
   8537..8586    -  misc_feature   bom (fragment): basis of mobility region from pBR322
   8688..8723    -  CDS            rop (fragment): Rop protein, which maintains plasmids at low copy number; rop
   8791..91      -  misc_feature   CEN/ARS (across the origin): S. cerevisiae CEN6 centromere fused to an autonomously replicating sequence
