[The description below was written by a language model from this plasmid's Addgene catalogue record and pLannotate feature annotations shown in this document.]
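Description:
pRS416-Aga1p-FAPB2.3.6 is a yeast expression and surface-display reporter plasmid built on the pRS416 shuttle backbone. In Saccharomyces cerevisiae it is maintained as a low-copy centromeric plasmid through a CEN6/ARS element and selected by the URA3 auxotrophic marker, which is also counterselectable with 5-FOA. In E. coli it is propagated through a ColE1/pUC-type origin with ampicillin resistance (bla). Backbone remnants include the f1 origin, the lac promoter/operator and lacZα fragments, and the T3 and T7 promoters flanking the former pBluescript cloning site. The catalogue lists a total size of about 9.0 kb, while the sequenced record is slightly longer at about 9.2 kb.

The roughly 4.1 kb insert is organised around the galactose-inducible GAL1-10 promoter region. The annotated GAL1 promoter drives an AGA2 open reading frame, followed downstream on the same strand by mouse-derived antibody light-chain and heavy-chain variable domains. This arrangement is consistent with a single-chain antibody fragment, presumably the FAPB2.3.6 clone, and it ends in a C-terminal Myc epitope tag. On the opposite strand, pointing away from the same promoter region, lies the full AGA1 coding sequence, which encodes the cell-wall anchoring subunit of a-agglutinin. Aga2p fusions are tethered to the cell surface by pairing with Aga1p. Supplying AGA1 on the plasmid therefore allows display in ordinary strains that lack the engineered, inducible AGA1 copy carried by dedicated display strains, which matches the stated purpose.

The record describes this as the wild-type version of the reporter. It comes from work comparing reporter architectures for measuring the efficiency and fidelity of noncanonical amino acid incorporation, where it probably serves as the full-length display control.
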