Addgene plasmid #158147: pRS416-Aga1p-FAPB2.3.6
Purpose: Yeast display reporter for non-display yeast strains (wild-type construct)
Depositing lab: James Van Deventer. Depositing organization: Tufts University. Publication: Reporter system architecture affects measurements of noncanonical amino acid incorporation efficiency and fidelity. Potts KA, Stieglitz JT, Lei M, Van Deventer JA. Mol Syst Des Eng. 2020 Feb 1;5(2):573-588. doi: 10.1039/c9me00107g. Epub 2020 Jan 23. PubMed 33791108.
Backbone
  Vector backbone: pRS416
  Backbone manufacturer: Stratagene
  Backbone size w/o insert (bp): 4898
  Total vector size (bp): 9048
  Vector type: Yeast Expression
  Selectable markers: URA3
Growth in bacteria
  Bacterial resistance: Ampicillin, 100 μg/mL
  Growth temperature: 37°C
  Growth strain: DH5alpha
  Copy number: Low Copy
Gene/Insert
  Gene/Insert name: Aga1p-FAPB2.3.6
  Insert size (bp): 4100
  Promoter: GAL1-10
  Cloning method: Gibson Cloning
  Sequencing primers: 5′ GACAAGGAGGAGGATGAAAGGACC; 3′ GGATGTGCTGCAAGGCGATTA
Terms and licenses: Academic/Nonprofit Terms; Industry Terms: Not Available to Industry
How to cite: pRS416-Aga1p-FAPB2.3.6 was a gift from James Van Deventer (Addgene plasmid # 158147 ; http://n2t.net/addgene:158147 ; RRID:Addgene_158147)
